Addgene plasmid #152992: p2T-CMV-EA-BE4max-NG-BlastR
Purpose: High purity C-to-T base editor
Depositing lab: David Liu. Depositing organization: Broad Institute. Publication: Determinants of Base Editing Outcomes from Target Library Analysis and Machine Learning. Arbab M, Shen MW, Mok B, Wilson C, Matuszek Z, Cassa CA, Liu DR. Cell. 2020 Jun 9. pii: S0092-8674(20)30632-2. doi: 10.1016/j.cell.2020.05.037. PubMed 32533916.
Backbone
  Vector backbone: p2T-CMV-BlastR
  Vector type: Mammalian Expression, CRISPR
Growth in bacteria
  Bacterial resistance: Ampicillin, 100 μg/mL
  Growth temperature: 37°C
  Growth strain: DH5alpha
  Copy number: Unknown
Gene/Insert
  Gene/Insert name: BE4 H47E+S48A-nSpCas9-UGI-UGI
  Species: Synthetic
  Promoter: CMV
  Cloning method: Unknown
Terms and licenses: Academic/Nonprofit Terms; Industry Terms: Not Available to Industry
How to cite: p2T-CMV-EA-BE4max-NG-BlastR was a gift from David Liu (Addgene plasmid # 152992 ; http://n2t.net/addgene:152992 ; RRID:Addgene_152992)
