[The description below was written by a language model from this plasmid's Addgene catalogue record and pLannotate feature annotations shown in this document.]
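Description:
p2T-CMV-EA-BE4max-NG-BlastR is a mammalian expression plasmid of about 10.5 kb that encodes a cytosine (C-to-T) base editor described in the record as a high-purity editor. It is built on the p2T-CMV-BlastR backbone and is propagated in E. coli using a high-copy ColE1/pUC-type origin with ampicillin selection (AmpR under its own bla promoter). A separate, oppositely oriented cassette places the blasticidin S deaminase gene (BSD) behind the SV40 enhancer/early promoter and the bacterial EM7 promoter, followed by an SV40 polyadenylation signal. This allows blasticidin selection of transfected mammalian cells. Short fragments annotated as ble/BleoR, lacI, lac promoter/operator and MCS look like backbone remnants rather than functional units.

The payload is a single fusion open reading frame driven by the CMV enhancer and immediate-early promoter, which spans the sequence origin, and terminated by a bGH poly(A) signal; a T7 promoter sits just upstream of the coding region. The fusion begins with rat APOBEC1 cytidine deaminase, which per the insert name carries the H47E and S48A substitutions (the "EA" variant). This is joined to a Streptococcus pyogenes Cas9 nickase bearing the D10A mutation. The "NG" in the plasmid name suggests a PAM-relaxed Cas9-NG variant, although the record does not list the specific changes. The insert name gives two uracil glycosylase inhibitor (UGI) domains at the C-terminus, but the automated annotation flags only one. UGI blocks uracil excision, which favours clean C-to-T outcomes over other by-products. No guide RNA cassette is annotated, so a guide would have to be supplied separately. The associated work concerns analysing base editing outcomes across target libraries.
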