Features (pLannotate 1.2.2; 24 found; start..end, strand, type, name):
     48..66      +  promoter       T7 promoter: promoter for bacteriophage T7 RNA polymerase
    137..820     +  CDS            Apobec1: ABEC1_RAT - Experimental evidence at protein level: Swiss-Prot protein existence level 1. Catalytic component of the apolipoprotein B mRNA editing enzyme complex which is responsible for the postranscriptional editing of a CAA codon for Gln to a UAA codon for stop in the APOB mRNA. May also play a role in the epigenetic regulation of gene expression by participating in DNA demethylation. From Rattus norvegicus (Rat).
    917..2518    +  CDS            dCas9(N): N-terminal portion of catalytically inactive Streptococcus pyogenes dCas9 carrying the D10A mutation (Zetsche et al., 2015)
   2519..5013    +  CDS            Cas9(C) (fragment): C-terminal portion of Streptococcus pyogenes Cas9 (Zetsche et al., 2015)
   5327..5575    +  CDS            UGI: UNGI_BPPB2 - Experimental evidence at protein level: Swiss-Prot protein existence level 1. This protein binds specifically and reversibly to the host uracil-DNA glycosylase, preventing removal of uracil residues from PBS2 DNA by the host uracil-excision repair system. From Bacillus phage PBS2 (Bacteriophage PBS2).
   5693..5917    +  polyA_signal   bGH poly(A) signal: bovine growth hormone polyadenylation signal
   5921..5942    +  promoter       SV40 promoter (fragment): SV40 enhancer and early promoter
   5947..5963    +  misc_feature   MCS (fragment): pBluescript multiple cloning site
   6012..6028    -  protein_bind   lac operator: The lac repressor binds to the lac operator to inhibit transcription in E. coli. This inhibition can be relieved by adding lactose or isopropyl-β-D-thiogalactopyranoside (IPTG). lac repressor encoded by lacI
   6036..6066    -  promoter       lac promoter: promoter for the E. coli lac operon
   6081..6102    -  protein_bind   CAP binding site: CAP binding activates transcription in the presence of cAMP. E. coli catabolite activator protein
   6115..6207    -  CDS            lacI (fragment): lac repressor; lacI; The lac repressor binds to the lac operator to inhibit transcription in E. coli. This inhibition can be relieved by adding lactose or isopropyl-β-D-thiogalactopyranoside (IPTG).
   6219..6340    -  polyA_signal   SV40 poly(A) signal: SV40 polyadenylation signal
   6335..6460    -  CDS            ble (fragment): BLE_KLEPN - Experimental evidence at protein level: Swiss-Prot protein existence level 1. Binding protein with a strong affinity to the bleomycin family of antibiotics. Binds to CL990; an antimitotic-antibiotic compound. From Klebsiella pneumoniae.
   6470..6497    -  CDS            BleoR (fragment): antibiotic-binding protein; Sh ble from Streptoalloteichus hindustanus; confers resistance to bleomycin, phleomycin, and Zeocin™
   6498..6896    -  CDS            BSD: blasticidin S deaminase; Aspergillus terreus BSD; confers resistance to blasticidin
   6915..6962    -  promoter       EM7 promoter: synthetic bacterial promoter&nbsp
   7010..7339    -  promoter       SV40 promoter: SV40 enhancer and early promoter
   7723..8311    -  rep_origin     ori: high-copy-number ColE1/pMB1/pBR322/pUC origin of replication
   8482..9342    -  CDS            AmpR: β-lactamase; bla; confers resistance to ampicillin, carbenicillin, and related antibiotics
   9343..9447    -  promoter       AmpR promoter: bla
   9518..9562    -  misc_feature   bom (fragment): basis of mobility region from pBR322
   9895..10274   +  enhancer       CMV enhancer: human cytomegalovirus immediate early enhancer
  10275..6       +  promoter       CMV promoter (across the origin): human cytomegalovirus (CMV) immediate early promoter
>Addgene plasmid #152992 | p2T-CMV-EA-BE4max-NG-BlastR | addgene full sequence | sequence record 308864 | Addgene NGS Result
AGAGCTGGTTTAGTGAACCGTCAGATCCGCTAGAGATCCGCGGCCGCTAATACGACTCACTATAGGGAGA
GCCGCCACCATGAAACGGACAGCCGACGGAAGCGAGTTCGAGTCACCAAAGAAGAAGCGGAAAGTCAGTT
CAGAGACTGGGCCTGTCGCCGTCGATCCAACCCTGCGCCGCCGGATTGAACCTCACGAGTTTGAAGTGTT
CTTTGACCCCCGGGAGCTGAGAAAGGAGACATGCCTGCTGTACGAGATCAACTGGGGAGGCAGGGAGGCC
ATCTGGAGGCACACCTCTCAGAACACAAATAAGCACGTGGAGGTGAACTTCATCGAGAAGTTTACCACAG
AGCGGTACTTCTGCCCCAATACCAGATGTAGCATCACATGGTTTCTGAGCTGGTCCCCTTGCGGAGAGTG
TAGCAGGGCCATCACCGAGTTCCTGTCCAGATATCCACACGTGACACTGTTTATCTACATCGCCAGGCTG
TATCACCACGCAGACCCAAGGAATAGGCAGGGCCTGCGCGATCTGATCAGCTCCGGCGTGACCATCCAGA
TCATGACAGAGCAGGAGTCCGGCTACTGCTGGCGGAACTTCGTGAATTATTCTCCTAGCAACGAGGCCCA
CTGGCCTAGGTACCCACACCTGTGGGTGCGCCTGTACGTGCTGGAGCTGTATTGCATCATCCTGGGCCTG
CCCCCTTGTCTGAATATCCTGCGGAGAAAGCAGCCCCAGCTGACCTTCTTTACAATCGCCCTGCAGTCTT
GTCACTATCAGAGGCTGCCACCCCACATCCTGTGGGCCACAGGCCTGAAGTCTGGCGGATCTAGCGGAGG
ATCCTCTGGCAGCGAGACACCAGGAACAAGCGAGTCAGCAACACCAGAGAGCAGTGGCGGCAGCAGCGGC
GGCAGCGACAAGAAGTACAGCATCGGCCTGGCCATCGGCACCAACTCTGTGGGCTGGGCCGTGATCACCG
ACGAGTACAAGGTGCCCAGCAAGAAATTCAAGGTGCTGGGCAACACCGACCGGCACAGCATCAAGAAGAA
CCTGATCGGAGCCCTGCTGTTCGACAGCGGCGAAACAGCCGAGGCCACCCGGCTGAAGAGAACCGCCAGA
AGAAGATACACCAGACGGAAGAACCGGATCTGCTATCTGCAAGAGATCTTCAGCAACGAGATGGCCAAGG
TGGACGACAGCTTCTTCCACAGACTGGAAGAGTCCTTCCTGGTGGAAGAGGATAAGAAGCACGAGCGGCA
CCCCATCTTCGGCAACATCGTGGACGAGGTGGCCTACCACGAGAAGTACCCCACCATCTACCACCTGAGA
AAGAAACTGGTGGACAGCACCGACAAGGCCGACCTGCGGCTGATCTATCTGGCCCTGGCCCACATGATCA
AGTTCCGGGGCCACTTCCTGATCGAGGGCGACCTGAACCCCGACAACAGCGACGTGGACAAGCTGTTCAT
CCAGCTGGTGCAGACCTACAACCAGCTGTTCGAGGAAAACCCCATCAACGCCAGCGGCGTGGACGCCAAG
GCCATCCTGTCTGCCAGACTGAGCAAGAGCAGACGGCTGGAAAATCTGATCGCCCAGCTGCCCGGCGAGA
AGAAGAATGGCCTGTTCGGAAACCTGATTGCCCTGAGCCTGGGCCTGACCCCCAACTTCAAGAGCAACTT
CGACCTGGCCGAGGATGCCAAACTGCAGCTGAGCAAGGACACCTACGACGACGACCTGGACAACCTGCTG
GCCCAGATCGGCGACCAGTACGCCGACCTGTTTCTGGCCGCCAAGAACCTGTCCGACGCCATCCTGCTGA
GCGACATCCTGAGAGTGAACACCGAGATCACCAAGGCCCCCCTGAGCGCCTCTATGATCAAGAGATACGA
CGAGCACCACCAGGACCTGACCCTGCTGAAAGCTCTCGTGCGGCAGCAGCTGCCTGAGAAGTACAAAGAG
ATTTTCTTCGACCAGAGCAAGAACGGCTACGCCGGCTACATTGACGGCGGAGCCAGCCAGGAAGAGTTCT
ACAAGTTCATCAAGCCCATCCTGGAAAAGATGGACGGCACCGAGGAACTGCTCGTGAAGCTGAACAGAGA
GGACCTGCTGCGGAAGCAGCGGACCTTCGACAACGGCAGCATCCCCCACCAGATCCACCTGGGAGAGCTG
CACGCCATTCTGCGGCGGCAGGAAGATTTTTACCCATTCCTGAAGGACAACCGGGAAAAGATCGAGAAGA
TCCTGACCTTCCGCATCCCCTACTACGTGGGCCCTCTGGCCAGGGGAAACAGCAGATTCGCCTGGATGAC
CAGAAAGAGCGAGGAAACCATCACCCCCTGGAACTTCGAGGAAGTGGTGGACAAGGGCGCTTCCGCCCAG
AGCTTCATCGAGCGGATGACCAACTTCGATAAGAACCTGCCCAACGAGAAGGTGCTGCCCAAGCACAGCC
TGCTGTACGAGTACTTCACCGTGTATAACGAGCTGACCAAAGTGAAATACGTGACCGAGGGAATGAGAAA
GCCCGCCTTCCTGAGCGGCGAGCAGAAAAAGGCCATCGTGGACCTGCTGTTCAAGACCAACCGGAAAGTG
ACCGTGAAGCAGCTGAAAGAGGACTACTTCAAGAAAATCGAGTGCTTCGACTCCGTGGAAATCTCCGGCG
TGGAAGATCGGTTCAACGCCTCCCTGGGCACATACCACGATCTGCTGAAAATTATCAAGGACAAGGACTT
CCTGGACAATGAGGAAAACGAGGACATTCTGGAAGATATCGTGCTGACCCTGACACTGTTTGAGGACAGA
GAGATGATCGAGGAACGGCTGAAAACCTATGCCCACCTGTTCGACGACAAAGTGATGAAGCAGCTGAAGC
GGCGGAGATACACCGGCTGGGGCAGGCTGAGCCGGAAGCTGATCAACGGCATCCGGGACAAGCAGTCCGG
CAAGACAATCCTGGATTTCCTGAAGTCCGACGGCTTCGCCAACAGAAACTTCATGCAGCTGATCCACGAC
GACAGCCTGACCTTTAAAGAGGACATCCAGAAAGCCCAGGTGTCCGGCCAGGGCGATAGCCTGCACGAGC
ACATTGCCAATCTGGCCGGCAGCCCCGCCATTAAGAAGGGCATCCTGCAGACAGTGAAGGTGGTGGACGA
GCTCGTGAAAGTGATGGGCCGGCACAAGCCCGAGAACATCGTGATCGAAATGGCCAGAGAGAACCAGACC
ACCCAGAAGGGACAGAAGAACAGCCGCGAGAGAATGAAGCGGATCGAAGAGGGCATCAAAGAGCTGGGCA
GCCAGATCCTGAAAGAACACCCCGTGGAAAACACCCAGCTGCAGAACGAGAAGCTGTACCTGTACTACCT
GCAGAATGGGCGGGATATGTACGTGGACCAGGAACTGGACATCAACCGGCTGTCCGACTACGATGTGGAC
CATATCGTGCCTCAGAGCTTTCTGAAGGACGACTCCATCGACAACAAGGTGCTGACCAGAAGCGACAAGA
ACCGGGGCAAGAGCGACAACGTGCCCTCCGAAGAGGTCGTGAAGAAGATGAAGAACTACTGGCGGCAGCT
GCTGAACGCCAAGCTGATTACCCAGAGAAAGTTCGACAATCTGACCAAGGCCGAGAGAGGCGGCCTGAGC
GAACTGGATAAGGCCGGCTTCATCAAGAGACAGCTGGTGGAAACCCGGCAGATCACAAAGCACGTGGCAC
AGATCCTGGACTCCCGGATGAACACTAAGTACGACGAGAATGACAAGCTGATCCGGGAAGTGAAAGTGAT
CACCCTGAAGTCCAAGCTGGTGTCCGATTTCCGGAAGGATTTCCAGTTTTACAAAGTGCGCGAGATCAAC
AACTACCACCACGCCCACGACGCCTACCTGAACGCCGTCGTGGGAACCGCCCTGATCAAAAAGTACCCTA
AGCTGGAAAGCGAGTTCGTGTACGGCGACTACAAGGTGTACGACGTGCGGAAGATGATCGCCAAGAGCGA
GCAGGAAATCGGCAAGGCTACCGCCAAGTACTTCTTCTACAGCAACATCATGAACTTTTTCAAGACCGAG
ATTACCCTGGCCAACGGCGAGATCCGGAAGCGGCCTCTGATCGAGACAAACGGCGAAACCGGGGAGATCG
TGTGGGATAAGGGCCGGGATTTTGCCACCGTGCGGAAAGTGCTGAGCATGCCCCAAGTGAATATCGTGAA
AAAGACCGAGGTGCAGACAGGCGGCTTCAGCAAAGAGTCTATCCGGCCCAAGAGGAACAGCGATAAGCTG
ATCGCCAGAAAGAAGGACTGGGACCCTAAGAAGTACGGCGGCTTCGTCAGCCCCACCGTGGCCTATTCTG
TGCTGGTGGTGGCCAAAGTGGAAAAGGGCAAGTCCAAGAAACTGAAGAGTGTGAAAGAGCTGCTGGGGAT
CACCATCATGGAAAGAAGCAGCTTCGAGAAGAATCCCATCGACTTTCTGGAAGCCAAGGGCTACAAAGAA
GTGAAAAAGGACCTGATCATCAAGCTGCCTAAGTACTCCCTGTTCGAGCTGGAAAACGGCCGGAAGAGAA
TGCTGGCCTCTGCCCGCTTCCTGCAGAAGGGAAACGAACTGGCCCTGCCCTCCAAATATGTGAACTTCCT
GTACCTGGCCAGCCACTATGAGAAGCTGAAGGGCTCCCCCGAGGATAATGAGCAGAAACAGCTGTTTGTG
GAACAGCACAAGCACTACCTGGACGAGATCATCGAGCAGATCAGCGAGTTCTCCAAGAGAGTGATCCTGG
CCGACGCTAATCTGGACAAAGTGCTGTCCGCCTACAACAAGCACCGGGATAAGCCCATCAGAGAGCAGGC
CGAGAATATCATCCACCTGTTTACCCTGACCAATCTGGGAGCCCCTCGCGCCTTCAAGTACTTTGACACC
ACCATCGACCGGAAGGTGTACCGCAGCACCAAAGAGGTGCTGGACGCCACCCTGATCCACCAGAGCATCA
CCGGCCTGTACGAGACACGGATCGACCTGTCTCAGCTGGGAGGTGACAGCGGCGGGAGCGGCGGGAGCGG
GGGGAGCACTAATCTGAGCGACATCATTGAGAAGGAGACTGGGAAACAGCTGGTCATTCAGGAGTCCATC
CTGATGCTGCCTGAGGAGGTGGAGGAAGTGATCGGCAACAAGCCAGAGTCTGACATCCTGGTGCACACCG
CCTACGACGAGTCCACAGATGAGAATGTGATGCTGCTGACCTCTGACGCCCCCGAGTATAAGCCTTGGGC
CCTGGTCATCCAGGATTCTAACGGCGAGAATAAGATCAAGATGCTGAGCGGAGGATCCGGAGGATCTGGA
GGCAGCACCAACCTGTCTGACATCATCGAGAAGGAGACAGGCAAGCAGCTGGTCATCCAGGAGAGCATCC
TGATGCTGCCCGAAGAAGTCGAAGAAGTGATCGGAAACAAGCCTGAGAGCGATATCCTGGTCCATACCGC
CTACGACGAGAGTACCGACGAAAATGTGATGCTGCTGACATCCGACGCCCCAGAGTATAAGCCCTGGGCT
CTGGTCATCCAGGATTCCAACGGAGAGAACAAAATCAAAATGCTGTCTGGCGGCTCAAAAAGAACCGCCG
ACGGCAGCGAATTCGAGCCCAAGAAGAAGAGGAAAGTCTAACCGGTCATCATCACCATCACCATTGAGTT
TAAACCCGCTGATCAGCCTCGACTGTGCCTTCTAGTTGCCAGCCATCTGTTGTTTGCCCCTCCCCCGTGC
CTTCCTTGACCCTGGAAGGTGCCACTCCCACTGTCCTTTCCTAATAAAATGAGGAAATTGCATCGCATTG
TCTGAGTAGGTGTCATTCTATTCTGGGGGGTGGGGTGGGGCAGGACAGCAAGGGGGAGGATTGGGAAGAC
AATAGCAGGCATGCTGGGGATGCGGTGGGCTCTATGGCTTCTGAGGCGGAAAGAACCAGCTGGGGCTCGA
TACCGTCGACCTCTAGCTAGAGCTTGGCGTAATCATGGTCATAGCTGTTTCCTGTGTGAAATTGTTATCC
GCTCACAATTCCACACAACATACGAGCCGGAAGCATAAAGTGTAAAGCCTAGGGTGCCTAATGAGTGAGC
TAACTCACATTAATTGCGTTGCGCTCACTGCCCGCTTTCCAGTCGGGAAACCTGTCGTGCCAGCTGCATT
AATGAATCGGCCAACGCGCGGGGAGAGGCGGTTTGCGTATTGGGCGCTACAGACATGATAAGATACATTG
ATGAGTTTGGACAAACCACAACTAGAATGCAGTGAAAAAAATGCTTTATTTGTGAAATTTGTGATGCTAT
TGCTTTATTTGTAACCATTATAAGCTGCAATAAACAAGTTGGGGTGGGCGAAGAACTCCAGCATGAGATC
CCCGCGCTGGAGGATCATCCAGCCGGCGTCCCGGAAAACGATTCCGAAGCCCAACCTTTCATAGAAGGCG
GCGGTGGAATCGAAATCTCGTAGCACGTGTCAGTCCTGCTCCTCGGCCACGAAGTGCTTAGCCCTCCCAC
ACATAACCAGAGGGCAGCAATTCACGAATCCCAACTGCCGTCGGCTGTCCATCACTGTCCTTCACTATGG
CTTTGATCCCAGGATGCAGATCGAGAAGCACCTGTCGGCACCGTCCGCAGGGGCTCAAGATGCCCCTGTT
CTCATTTCCGATCGCGACGATACAAGTCAGGTTGCCAGCTGCCGCAGCAGCAGCAGTGCCCAGCACCACG
AGTTCTGCACAAGGTCCCCCAGTAAAATGATATACATTGACACCAGTGAAGATGCGGCCGTCGCTAGAGA
GAGCTGCGCTGGCGACGCTGTAGTCTTCAGAGATGGGGATGCTGTTGATTGTAGCCGTTGCTCTTTCAAT
GAGGGTGGATTCTTCTTGAGACAAAGGCTTGGCCATGGTTTAGTTCCTCACCTTGTCGTATTATACTATG
CCGATATACTATGCCGATGATTAATTGTCAACACGTGCTGATCAGATCCGAAAATGGATATACAAGCTCC
CGGGAGCTTTTTGCAAAAGCCTAGGCCTCCAAAAAAGCCTCCTCACTACTTCTGGAATAGCTCAGAGGCA
GAGGCGGCCTCGGCCTCTGCATAAATAAAAAAAATTAGTCAGCCATGGGGCGGAGAATGGGCGGAACTGG
GCGGAGTTAGGGGCGGGATGGGCGGAGTTAGGGGCGGGACTATGGTTGCTGACTAATTGAGATGCATGCT
TTGCATACTTCTGCCTGCTGGGGAGCCTGGGGACTTTCCACACCTGGTTGCTGACTAATTGAGATGCATG
CTTTGCATACTTCTGCCTGCTGGGGAGCCTGGGGACTTTCCACACCCTAACTGACACACATTCCACAGAA
TTCACTGACTCGCTGCGCTCGGTCGTTCGGCTGCGGCGAGCGGTATCAGCTCACTCAAAGGCGGTAATAC
GGTTATCCACAGAATCAGGGGATAACGCAGGAAAGAACATGTAAGTGATCTCCAAAAAATAAGTACTTTT
TGACTGTAAATAAAATTGTAAGGAGTAAAAAGTACTTTTTTTTCTAAAAAAATGTAATTAAGTAAAAGTA
AAAGTATTGATTTTTAATTGTACTCAAGTAAAGTAAAAATCCCCAAAAATAATACTTAAGTACAGTAATC
AAGTAAAATTACTCAAGTACTTTACACCTCTGCATGTGAGCAAAAGGCCAGCAAAAGGCCAGGAACCGTA
AAAAGGCCGCGTTGCTGGCGTTTTTCCATAGGCTCCGCCCCCCTGACGAGCATCACAAAAATCGACGCTC
AAGTCAGAGGTGGCGAAACCCGACAGGACTATAAAGATACCAGGCGTTTCCCCCTGGAAGCTCCCTCGTG
CGCTCTCCTGTTCCGACCCTGCCGCTTACCGGATACCTGTCCGCCTTTCTCCCTTCGGGAAGCGTGGCGC
TTTCTCATAGCTCACGCTGTAGGTATCTCAGTTCGGTGTAGGTCGTTCGCTCCAAGCTGGGCTGTGTGCA
CGAACCCCCCGTTCAGCCCGACCGCTGCGCCTTATCCGGTAACTATCGTCTTGAGTCCAACCCGGTAAGA
CACGACTTATCGCCACTGGCAGCAGCCACTGGTAACAGGATTAGCAGAGCGAGGTATGTAGGCGGTGCTA
CAGAGTTCTTGAAGTGGTGGCCTAACTACGGCTACACTAGAAGAACAGTATTTGGTATCTGCGCTCTGCT
GAAGCCAGTTACCTTCGGAAAAAGAGTTGGTAGCTCTTGATCCGGCAAACAAACCACCGCTGGTAGCGGT
GGTTTTTTTGTTTGCAAGCAGCAGATTACGCGCAGAAAAAAAGGATCTCAAGAAGATCCTTTGATCTTTT
CTACGGGGTCTGACACTCAGTGGAACGAAAACTCACGTTAAGGGATTTTGGTCATGAGATTATCAAAAAG
GATCTTCACCTAGATCCTTTTAAATTAAAAATGAAGTTTTAAATCAATCTAAAGTATATATGAGTAAACT
TGGTCTGACAGTTACCAATGCTTAATCAGTGAGGCACCTATCTCAGCGATCTGTCTATTTCGTTCATCCA
TAGTTGCCTGACTCCCCGTCGTGTAGATAACTACGATACGGGAGGGCTTACCATCTGGCCCCAGTGCTGC
AATGATACCGCGGGACCCACGCTCACCGGCTCCAGATTTATCAGCAATAAACCAGCCAGCCGGAAGGGCC
GAGCGCAGAAGTGGTCCTGCAACTTTATCCGCCTCCATCCAGTCTATTAATTGTTGCCGGGAAGCTAGAG
TAAGTAGTTCGCCAGTTAATAGTTTGCGCAACGTTGTTGCCATTGCTACAGGCATCGTGGTGTCACGCTC
GTCGTTTGGTATGGCTTCATTCAGCTCCGGTTCCCAACGATCAAGGCGAGTTACATGATCCCCCATGTTG
TGCAAAAAAGCGGTTAGCTCCTTCGGTCCTCCGATCGTTGTCAGAAGTAAGTTGGCCGCAGTGTTATCAC
TCATGGTTATGGCAGCACTGCATAATTCTCTTACTGTCATGCCATCCGTAAGATGCTTTTCTGTGACTGG
TGAGTACTCAACCAAGTCATTCTGAGAATAGTGTATGCGGCGACCGAGTTGCTCTTGCCCGGCGTCAATA
CGGGATAATACCGCGCCACATAGCAGAACTTTAAAAGTGCTCATCATTGGAAAACGTTCTTCGGGGCGAA
AACTCTCAAGGATCTTACCGCTGTTGAGATCCAGTTCGATGTAACCCACTCGTGCACCCAACTGATCTTC
AGCATCTTTTACTTTCACCAGCGTTTCTGGGTGAGCAAAAACAGGAAGGCAAAATGCCGCAAAAAAGGGA
ATAAGGGCGACACGGAAATGTTGAATACTCATACTCTTCCTTTTTCAATATTATTGAAGCATTTATCAGG
GTTATTGTCTCATGAGCGGATACATATTTGAATGTATTTAGAAAAATAAACAAATAGGGGTTCCGCGCAC
ATTTCCCCGAAAAGTGCCACCTGACGTCGACGGATCGGGAGATCGATCTCCCGATCCCCTAGGGTCGACT
CTCAGTACAATCTGCTCTGATGCCGCATAGTTAAGCCAGTATCTGCTCCCTGCTTGTGTGTTGGAGGTCG
CTGAGTAGTGCGCGAGCAAAATTTAAGCTACAACAAGGCAAGGCTTGACCGACAATTGCATGAAGAATCT
GCTTAGGGTTAGGCGTTTTGCGCTGCTTCGCGATGTACGGGCCAGATATACGCGGGTACCGGCATATGGT
TCTTGACAGAGGTGTAAAAAGTACTCAAAAATTTTACTCAAGTGAAAGTACAAGTACTTAGGGAAAATTT
TACTCAATTAAAAGTAAAAGTATCTGGCTAGAATCTTACTTGAGTAAAAGTAAAAAAGTACTCCATTAAA
ATTGTACTTGAGTATTAACGCGTTGACATTGATTATTGACTAGTTATTAATAGTAATCAATTACGGGGTC
ATTAGTTCATAGCCCATATATGGAGTTCCGCGTTACATAACTTACGGTAAATGGCCCGCCTGGCTGACCG
CCCAACGACCCCCGCCCATTGACGTCAATAATGACGTATGTTCCCATAGTAACGCCAATAGGGACTTTCC
ATTGACGTCAATGGGTGGAGTATTTACGGTAAACTGCCCACTTGGCAGTACATCAAGTGTATCATATGCC
AAGTACGCCCCCTATTGACGTCAATGACGGTAAATGGCCCGCCTGGCATTATGCCCAGTACATGACCTTA
TGGGACTTTCCTACTTGGCAGTACATCTACGTATTAGTCATCGCTATTACCATGGTGATGCGGTTTTGGC
AGTACATCAATGGGCGTGGATAGCGGTTTGACTCACGGGGATTTCCAAGTCTCCACCCCATTGACGTCAA
TGGGAGTTTGTTTTGGCACCAAAATCAACGGGACTTTCCAAAATGTCGTAACAACTCCGCCCCATTGACG
CAAATGGGCGGTAGGCGTGTACGGTGGGAGGTCTATATAAGC
